>Addgene plasmid #63381 | pFusX3-36 | depositor partial sequence | sequence record 105280 | pFusX3_GAT
AGTCTTAAGCGTCTCCATGGCCTGACCCCGGACCAAGTGGTGGCTATCGCCAGCAACAATGGCGGCAAGC
AAGCGCTCGAAACGGTGCAGCGGCTGTTGCCGGTGCTGTGCCAGGACCATGGCCTCACACCCGATCAGGT
CGTGGCTATCGCCAGCAACATTGGCGGCAAGCAAGCGCTCGAAACGGTGCAGCGGCTGTTGCCGGTGCTG
TGCCAGGACCATGGCCTGACCCCGGACCAAGTGGTGGCTATCGCCAGCAACGGTGGCGGCAAGCAAGCGC
TCGAAACGGTGCAGCGGCTGTTGCCGGTGCTGTGCCAGGACCATGGCCTGCGAGACGTC
