>Addgene plasmid #63381 | pFusX3-36 | depositor partial sequence | sequence record 105281 | FusX3
CGTCTCCATGGCCTGACCCCGGACCAAGTGGTGGCTATCGAGACCGGCGCCGCTACGGGCGCGTCCCATT
CGCCATTCAGGCTGCGCAACTGTTGGGAAGGGCGATCGGTGCGGGCTCTTCGCTATTACGCCAGCTGGCG
AAAGGGGGATGTGCTGCAAGGCGATTAAGTTGGGAACGCCAGGGTTTTCCCAGTCACGACGTTGTAAAAC
GACGGCCAGTGAGCGCGCGTAATCGACTCACTATAGGGCGAATTGGGTACCGGGCCCCCCCTCGAGGTCC
TCCAGCTTTTGTTCCCTTTAGTGAGGGTTAATTGCGCGCTTGGCGTAATCATGGTCATAGCTGTTTCCTG
TGTGAAATTGTTATCCGCTCACAATTCCACACAACATACGAGCCGGAAGCATAAAGTGTAAAGCCTGGGG
TGCCTAATGAGTGAGCTAACTCACATTAATTGCGTTGCGCTCACTGCCCGCTTTCCACCGGTGGTCTCTG
GCGGCAAGCAAGCGCTCGAAACGGTGCAGCGGCTGTTGCCGGTGCTGTGCCAGGACCATGGCCTGCGAGA
CGTCTAGACCAGCCAGGACAGAAATGCCTCGACTTCGCTGCTACCCAAGGTTGCCGGGTGACGCACACCG
TGGAAACGGATGAAGGCACGAACCCAGTGGACATAAGCCTGTTCGGTTCGTAAGCTGTAATGCAAGTAGC
GTATGCGCTCACGCAACTGGTCCAGAACCTTGACCGAACGCAGCGGTGGTAACGGCGCAGTGGCGGTTTT
CATGGCTTGTTATGACTGTTTTTTTGGGGTACAGTCTATGCCTCGGGCATCCAAGCAGCAAGCGCGTTAC
GCCGTGGGTCGATGTTTGATGTTATGGAGCAGCAACGATGTTACGCAGCAGGGCAGTCGCCCTAAAACAA
AGTTAAACATTATGAGGGAAGCGGTGATCGCCGAAGTATCGACTCAACTATCAGAGGTAGTTGGCGTCAT
CGAGCGCCATCTCGAACCGACGTTGCTGGCCGTACATTTGTACGGCTCCGCAGTGGATGGCGGCCTGAAG
CCACACAGTGATATTGATTTGCTGGTTACGGTGACCGTAAGGCTTGATGAAACAACGCGGCGAGCTTTGA
TCAACGACCTTTTGGAAACTTCGGCTTCCCCTGGAGAGAGCGAGATTCTCCGCGCTGTAGAAGTCACCAT
TGTTGTGCACGACGACATCATTCCGTGGCGTTATCCAGCTAAGCGCGAACTGCAATTTGGAGAATGGCAG
CGCAATGACATTCTTGCAGGTATCTTCGAGCCAGCCACGATCGACATTGATCTGGCTATCTTGCTGACAA
AAGCAAGAGAACATAGCGTTGCCTTGGTAGGTCCAGCGGCGGAGGAACTCTTTGATCCGGTTCCTGAACA
GGATCTATTTGAGGCGCTAAATGAAACCTTAACGCTATGGAACTCGCCGCCCGACTGGGCTGGCGATGAG
CGAAATGTAGTGCTTACGTTGTCCCGCATTTGGTACAGCGCAGTAACCGGCAAAATCGCGCCGAAGGATG
TCGCTGCCGACTGGGCAATGGAGCGCCTGCCGGCCCAGTATCAGCCCGTCATACTTGAAGCTAGACAGGC
TTATCTTGGACAAGAAGAAGATCGCTTGGCCTCGCGCGCAGATCAGTTGGAAGAATTTGTCCACTACGTG
AAAGGCGAGATCACCAAGGTAGTCGGCAAATAACCCTCGAGCCACCCATGACCAAAATCCCTTAACGTGA
GTTACGCGTCGTTCCACTGAGCGTCAGACCCCGTAGAAAAGATCAAAGGATCTTCTTGAGATCCTTTTTT
TCTGCGCGTAATCTGCTGCTTGCAAACAAAAAAACCACCGCTACCAGCGGTGGTTTGTTTGCCGGATCAA
GAGCTACCAACTCTTTTTCCGAAGGTAACTGGCTTCAGCAGAGCGCAGATACCAAATACTGTCCTTCTAG
TGTAGCCGTAGTTAGGCCACCACTTCAAGAACTCTGTAGCACCGCCTACATACCTCGCTCTGCTAATCCT
GTTACCAGTGGCTGCTGCCAGTGGCGATAAGTCGTGTCTTACCGGGTTGGACTCAAGACGATAGTTACCG
GATAAGGCGCAGCGGTCGGGCTGAACGGGGGGTTCGTGCACACAGCCCAGCTTGGAGCGAACGACCTACA
CCGAACTGAGATACCTACAGCGTGAGCATTGAGAAAGCGCCACGCTTCCCGAAGGGAGAAAGGCGGACAG
GTATCCGGTAAGCGGCAGGGTCGGAACAGGAGAGCGCACGAGGGAGCTTCCAGGGGGAAACGCCTGGTAT
CTTTATAGTCCTGTCGGGTTTCGCCACCTCTGACTTGAGCGTCGATTTTTGTGATGCTCGTCAGGGGGGC
GGAGCCTATGGAAAAACGCCAGCAACGCGGCCTTTTTACGGTTCCTGGCCTTTTGCTGGCCTTTTGCTCA
CATGTTCTTTCCTGCGTTATCCCCTGATTCTGTGGATAACCGTATTACCGCCTTTGAGTGAGCTGATACC
GCTCGCCGCAGCCGAACGACCGAGCGCAGCGAGTCAGTGAGCGAGGAAGCGGAAGAGCGCCCAATACGCA
AACCGCCTCTCCCCGCGCGTTGGCCGATTCATTAATGCAGCTGGCACGACAGGTTTCCCGACTGGAAAGC
GGGCAGTGAGCGCAACGCAATTAATACGCGTACCGCTAGCCAGGAAGAGTTTGTAGAAACGCAAAAAGGC
CATCCGTCAGGATGGCCTTCTGCTTAGTTTGATGCCTGGCAGTTTATGGCGGGCGTCCTGCCCGCCACCC
TCCGGGCCGTTGCTTCACAACGTTCAAATCCGCTCCCGGCGGATTTGTCCTACTCAGGAGAGCGTTCACC
GACAAACAACAGATAAAACGAAAGGCCCAGTCTTCCGACTGAGCCTTTCGTTTTATTTGATGCCTGGCAG
TTCCCTACTCTCGCGTTAACGCTAGCATGGATGTTTTCCCAGTCACGACGTTGTAAAACGACGGCCAGTC
TTAAG
