>Addgene plasmid #63381 | pFusX3-36 | addgene partial sequence | sequence record 115475 | pCR8_R1 5'-cgaaccgaacaggcttatgt-3'
GTGCGTCACCCGGCAACCTTGGGTAGCAGCGAAGTCGAGGCATTTCTGTCCTGGCTGGTCTAGACGTCTC
GCAGGCCATGGTCCTGGCACAGCACCGGCAACAGCCGCTGCACCGTTTCGAGCGCTTGCTTGCCGCCACC
GTTGCTGGCGATAGCCACCACTTGGTCCGGGGTCAGGCCATGGTCCTGGCACAGCACCGGCAACAGCCGC
TGCACCGTTTCGAGCGCTTGCTTGCCGCCAATGTTGCTGGCGATAGCCACGACCTGATCGGGTGTGAGGC
CATGGTCCTGGCACAGCACCGGCAACAGCCGCTGCACCGTTTCGAGCGCTTGCTTGCCGCCATTGTTGCT
GGCGATAGCCACCACTTGGTCCGGGGTCAGGCCATGGAGACGCTTAAGACTGGCCGTCGTTTTACAACGT
CGTGACTGGGAAAACATCCATGCTAGCGTTAACGCGAGAGTAGGGAACTGCCAGGCATCAAATAAAACGA
AAGGCTCAGTCGGAAGACTGGGCCTTTCGTTTTATCTGTTGTTTGTCGGTGAACGCTCTCCTGAGTAGGA
CAAATCCGCCGGGAGCGGATTTGAACGTTGTGAAGCAACGGCCCGGAGGGTGGCGGGCAGGACGCCCGCC
ATAAACTGCCAGGCATCAAACTAAGCAGAAGGCCAT
