[The description below was written by a language model from this plasmid's Addgene catalogue record.]
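Description:
pFusX3-36 is a bacterial library plasmid from the FusX system, a one-step method for assembling TALE repeat arrays used to build TALENs and related DNA-targeting proteins. It is built on the FusX3 backbone (about 3 kb without insert), is maintained at high copy in standard E. coli cloning strains and is selected with spectinomycin. The record gives no feature table, so the specific origin of replication and the arrangement of the resistance cassette are not stated. The listed sequencing primers are named for pCR8, which suggests a related backbone, but this is not explicitly recorded.

The insert is a synthetic trimer of TALE repeats carrying the repeat-variable diresidues NN, NI and NG, which occupy positions 7 to 9 of the final array. Under the standard TALE code these RVDs recognise G, A and T respectively, matching the alternative name X3_GAT. The trimer was cloned through BsaI sites that were destroyed in the process. BsaI is a type IIS enzyme commonly used in Golden Gate-style cloning.

As a pre-assembled three-repeat module, the plasmid is one member of a set covering the possible RVD triplets at this position. A user picks the module matching the desired target bases at each position block and combines them in a single reaction with a receiver vector to generate a full-length TALE binding domain. The plasmid carries no promoter or expression payload described in the record. It serves as a building-block component rather than an expression construct in its own right.
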