Addgene plasmid #63381: pFusX3-36
Purpose: Encodes RVD positions 7-9 in TALEN assembly
Depositing lab: Stephen Ekker. Depositing organization: Mayo Foundation for Medical Education and Research. Publication: FusX: A rapid one-step TALE assembly system for genome science. Ma AC, McNulty MS, Tanya PL, Jarryd CM, Martinez-Galvez G, Argue DP, Lee HB, Urban MD, Bullard CE, Blackburn PR, Man TK, Clark KJ, Ekker SC. Hum Gene Ther. 2016 Jun;27(6):451-63. doi: 10.1089/hum.2015.172 PubMed 26854857.
Backbone
  Vector backbone: FusX3
  Backbone size w/o insert (bp): 3015
  Vector type: TALEN
Growth in bacteria
  Bacterial resistance: Spectinomycin, 50 μg/mL
  Growth temperature: 37°C
  Growth strain: DH5alpha
  Copy number: High Copy
Gene/Insert
  Gene/Insert name: NN NI NG (alt name: X3_GAT)
  Species: Synthetic
  Mutation: none
  Cloning method: Restriction Enzyme; 5′ cloning site BsaI (destroyed during cloning); 3′ cloning site BsaI (destroyed during cloning)
  Sequencing primers: 5′ pCR8_F1; 3′ pCR8_R1
Terms and licenses: Academic/Nonprofit Terms; Industry Terms: Not Available to Industry
How to cite: pFusX3-36 was a gift from Stephen Ekker (Addgene plasmid # 63381 ; http://n2t.net/addgene:63381 ; RRID:Addgene_63381)
